Addgene plasmid #47701: pmalc4x_K398R_TEV
Purpose: Expresses MBP myocilin olfactomedin domain fusion protein with a TEV protease recognition sequence and the mutation K398R
Depositing lab: Raquel Lieberman. Depositing organization: Georgia Institute of Technology. Publication: The stability of myocilin olfactomedin domain variants provides new insight into glaucoma as a protein misfolding disorder. Burns JN, Turnage KC, Walker CA, Lieberman RL. Biochemistry. 2011 Jul 5;50(26):5824-33. doi: 10.1021/bi200231x. Epub 2011 Jun 9. PubMed 21612213.
Backbone
  Vector backbone: pmalC4X
  Backbone manufacturer: NEB
  Backbone size w/o insert (bp): 6645
  Total vector size (bp): 7458
  Vector type: Bacterial Expression
Growth in bacteria
  Bacterial resistance: Ampicillin, 100 μg/mL
  Growth temperature: 37°C
  Growth strain: XL1 Blue
  Copy number: Unknown
Gene/Insert
  Gene/Insert name: Olfactomedin-like domain with K398R mutation (alt names: K398R; OLF)
  Species: H. sapiens (human)
  Insert size (bp): 837
  Mutation: changed Lysine 398 to Arginine
  Entrez Gene: MYOC (a.k.a. GLC1A, GPOA, JOAG, JOAG1, TIGR)
  Promoter: Ptac
  Tag / fusion protein: MBP (N terminal on insert)
  Cloning method: Restriction Enzyme; 5′ cloning site Unknown (unknown if destroyed); 3′ cloning site EcoRI (not destroyed)
  Sequencing primers: 5′ MBP-F; 3′ M13-F20; M13_pUC_Fwd
Terms and licenses: Academic/Nonprofit Terms; Industry Terms: Not Available to Industry
Depositor comments: The Lieberman Lab recommends E.coli Rosetta Gami 2 competent cells for protein expression.
How to cite: pmalc4x_K398R_TEV was a gift from Raquel Lieberman (Addgene plasmid # 47701 ; http://n2t.net/addgene:47701 ; RRID:Addgene_47701)
