[The description below was written by a language model from this plasmid's Addgene catalogue record and pLannotate feature annotations shown in this document.]
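Description:
pmalc4x_K398R_TEV is a bacterial expression plasmid built on the NEB pMAL-c4X backbone, designed to produce the olfactomedin (OLF) domain of human myocilin (MYOC) as a fusion to maltose-binding protein in E. coli. The 7,458 bp plasmid is selected with ampicillin through the bla gene. It replicates from a ColE1/pMB1-type origin accompanied by the pBR322 bom region and the rop gene, which normally moderates copy number; the catalogue lists copy number as unknown. An M13 phage origin is also present, which allows single-stranded DNA production.

Expression is driven by the tac promoter with a downstream lac operator. The plasmid carries its own lacI gene under the lacIq promoter, so transcription is repressed until IPTG is added. The MBP coding sequence lacks a signal peptide, so the fusion stays in the cytosol. It is followed by a short TEV protease recognition sequence (annotated as a fragment of a composite TEV tag) and then the roughly 830 bp MYOC fragment carrying the lysine 398 to arginine substitution. The TEV site lets the OLF domain be released from MBP after the amylose-affinity purification that MBP fusions are typically used for. Remnants of the polylinker and lacZα lie downstream of the insert, followed by the rrnB T1 and T2 terminators. The 3′ cloning site is EcoRI; the 5′ site is not recorded.

The associated study examined the stability of myocilin OLF variants in the context of glaucoma as a protein misfolding disorder, so this construct serves to produce the K398R variant for such biophysical comparison. The depositor recommends a Rosetta-gami 2 strain for protein expression.
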