Features (pLannotate 1.2.2; 21 found; start..end, strand, type, name):
      3..80      +  promoter       lacIq promoter: lacI (mutant); In the lacIq allele, a single base change in the promoter boosts expression of the lacI gene about 10-fold.
     81..1163    +  CDS            lacI: lac repressor; lacI; The lac repressor binds to the lac operator to inhibit transcription in E. coli. This inhibition can be relieved by adding lactose or isopropyl-β-D-thiogalactopyranoside (IPTG).
   1176..1197    +  protein_bind   CAP binding site: CAP binding activates transcription in the presence of cAMP. E. coli catabolite activator protein
   1216..1233    +  promoter       tet promoter (fragment): E. coli promoter for tetracycline efflux protein gene
   1406..1434    +  promoter       tac promoter: strong E. coli promoter; hybrid between the trp and lac UV5 promoters
   1442..1458    +  protein_bind   lac operator: The lac repressor binds to the lac operator to inhibit transcription in E. coli. This inhibition can be relieved by adding lactose or isopropyl-β-D-thiogalactopyranoside (IPTG). lac repressor encoded by lacI
   1528..2628    +  CDS            MBP: maltose binding protein from E. coli; malE (mutated); This version of the gene does not encode a signal sequence, so MBP will remain in the cytosol.
   2634..2652    +  CDS            capTEV™ (fragment): composite tag for in vivo biotinylation, TEV protease cleavage, and 6xHis tagging
   2656..3486    +  CDS            MYOC (fragment): MYOC_HUMAN - Also known as GLC1A, TIGR From Homo sapiens (Human).
   3514..3540    +  misc_feature   MCS (fragment): pUC18/19 multiple cloning site
   3548..3702    +  CDS            lacZα (fragment): LacZα fragment of β-galactosidase; lacZ fragment
   3795..3910    +  ncRNA          5S rRNA: Accession: RF00001 - 5S ribosomal RNA
   3914..4000    +  terminator     rrnB T1 terminator: Escherichia coli rrnB; transcription terminator T1 from the E. coli rrnB gene
   4092..4119    +  terminator     rrnB T2 terminator: transcription terminator T2 from the E. coli rrnB gene
   4138..4229    +  promoter       AmpR promoter: bla
   4230..5090    +  CDS            AmpR: β-lactamase; bla; confers resistance to ampicillin, carbenicillin, and related antibiotics
   5132..5645    -  rep_origin     M13 ori (sequence partly withheld): M13 bacteriophage origin of replication; arrow indicates direction of (+) strand synthesis
   5756..6344    +  rep_origin     ori: high-copy-number ColE1/pMB1/pBR322/pUC origin of replication
   6530..6672    -  misc_feature   bom: basis of mobility region from pBR322
   6774..6965    -  CDS            rop: Rop protein, which maintains plasmids at low copy number; rop
   6982..7362    +  CDS            YPB1_ECOLX: Protein predicted: Swiss-Prot protein existence level 4. From Escherichia coli.
>Addgene plasmid #47701 | pmalc4x_K398R_TEV | depositor full sequence | sequence record 68116 | malE primer
CCGACACCATCGAATGGTGCAAAACCTTTCGCGGTATGGCATGATAGCGCCCGGAAGAGAGTCAATTCAG
GGTGGTGAATGTGAAACCAGTAACGTTATACGATGTCGCAGAGTATGCCGGTGTCTCTTATCAGACCGTT
TCCCGCGTGGTGAACCAGGCCAGCCACGTTTCTGCGAAAACGCGGGAAAAAGTGGAAGCGGCGATGGCGG
AGCTGAATTACATTCCCAACCGCGTGGCACAACAACTGGCGGGCAAACAGTCGTTGCTGATTGGCGTTGC
CACCTCCAGTCTGGCCCTGCACGCGCCGTCGCAAATTGTCGCGGCGATTAAATCTCGCGCCGATCAACTG
GGTGCCAGCGTGGTGGTGTCGATGGTAGAACGAAGCGGCGTCGAAGCCTGTAAAGCGGCGGTGCACAATC
TTCTCGCGCAACGCGTCAGTGGGCTGATCATTAACTATCCGCTGGATGACCAGGATGCCATTGCTGTGGA
AGCTGCCTGCACTAATGTTCCGGCGTTATTTCTTGATGTCTCTGACCAGACACCCATCAACAGTATTATT
TTCTCCCATGAAGACGGTACGCGACTGGGCGTGGAGCATCTGGTCGCATTGGGTCACCAGCAAATCGCGC
TGTTAGCGGGCCCATTAAGTTCTGTCTCGGCGCGTCTGCGTCTGGCTGGCTGGCATAAATATCTCACTCG
CAATCAAATTCAGCCGATAGCGGAACGGGAAGGCGACTGGAGTGCCATGTCCGGTTTTCAACAAACCATG
CAAATGCTGAATGAGGGCATCGTTCCCACTGCGATGCTGGTTGCCAACGATCAGATGGCGCTGGGCGCAA
TGCGCGCCATTACCGAGTCCGGGCTGCGCGTTGGTGCGGATATCTCGGTAGTGGGATACGACGATACCGA
AGACAGCTCATGTTATATCCCGCCGTTAACCACCATCAAACAGGATTTTCGCCTGCTGGGGCAAACCAGC
GTGGACCGCTTGCTGCAACTCTCTCAGGGCCAGGCGGTGAAGGGCAATCAGCTGTTGCCCGTCTCACTGG
TGAAAAGAAAAACCACCCTGGCGCCCAATACGCAAACCGCCTCTCCCCGCGCGTTGGCCGATTCATTAAT
GCAGCTGGCACGACAGGTTTCCCGACTGGAAAGCGGGCAGTGAGCGCAACGCAATTAATGTAAGTTAGCT
CACTCATTAGGCACAATTCTCATGTTTGACAGCTTATCATCGACTGCACGGTGCACCAATGCTTCTGGCG
TCAGGCAGCCATCGGAAGCTGTGGTATGGCTGTGCAGGTCGTAAATCACTGCATAATTCGTGTCGCTCAA
GGCGCACTCCCGTTCTGGATAATGTTTTTTGCGCCGACATCATAACGGTTCTGGCAAATATTCTGAAATG
AGCTGTTGACAATTAATCATCGGCTCGTATAATGTGTGGAATTGTGAGCGGATAACAATTTCACACAGGA
AACAGCCAGTCCGTTTAGGTGTTTTCACGAGCACTTCACCAACAAGGACCATAGCATATGAAAATCGAAG
AAGGTAAACTGGTAATCTGGATTAACGGCGATAAAGGCTATAACGGTCTCGCTGAAGTCGGTAAGAAATT
CGAGAAAGATACCGGAATTAAAGTCACCGTTGAGCATCCGGATAAACTGGAAGAGAAATTCCCACAGGTT
GCGGCAACTGGCGATGGCCCTGACATTATCTTCTGGGCACACGACCGCTTTGGTGGCTACGCTCAATCTG
GCCTGTTGGCTGAAATCACCCCGGACAAAGCGTTCCAGGACAAGCTGTATCCGTTTACCTGGGATGCCGT
ACGTTACAACGGCAAGCTGATTGCTTACCCGATCGCTGTTGAAGCGTTATCGCTGATTTATAACAAAGAT
CTGCTGCCGAACCCGCCAAAAACCTGGGAAGAGATCCCGGCGCTGGATAAAGAACTGAAAGCGAAAGGTA
AGAGCGCGCTGATGTTCAACCTGCAAGAACCGTACTTCACCTGGCCGCTGATTGCTGCTGACGGGGGTTA
TGCGTTCAAGTATGAAAACGGCAAGTACGACATTAAAGACGTGGGCGTGGATAACGCTGGCGCGAAAGCG
GGTCTGACCTTCCTGGTTGACCTGATTAAAAACAAACACATGAATGCAGACACCGATTACTCCATCGCAG
AAGCTGCCTTTAATAAAGGCGAAACAGCGATGACCATCAACGGCCCGTGGGCATGGTCCAACATCGACAC
CAGCAAAGTGAATTATGGTGTAACGGTACTGCCGACCTTCAAGGGTCAACCATCCAAACCGTTCGTTGGC
GTGCTGAGCGCAGGTATTAACGCCGCCAGTCCGAACAAAGAGCTGGCAAAAGAGTTCCTCGAAAACTATC
TGCTGACTGATGAAGGTCTGGAAGCGGTTAATAAAGACAAACCGCTGGGTGCCGTAGCGCTGAAGTCTTA
CGAGGAAGAGTTGGTGAAAGATCCGCGGATTGCCGCCACTATGGAAAACGCCCAGAAAGGTGAAATCATG
CCGAACATCCCGCAGATGTCCGCTTTCTGGTATGCCGTGCGTACTGCGGTGATCAACGCCGCCAGCGGTC
GTCAGACTGTCGATGAAGCCCTGAAAGACGCGCAGACTAATTCGGAGAATCTTTATTTTCAGAGCTTGAA
GGAGAGCCCATCTGGCTATCTCAGGAGTGGAGAGGGAGACACCGGATGTGGAGAACTAGTTTGGGTAGGA
GAGCCTCTCACGCTGAGAACAGCAGAAACAATTACTGGCAAGTATGGTGTGTGGATGCGAGACCCCAAGC
CCACCTACCCCTACACCCAGGAGACCACGTGGAGAATCGACACAGTTGGCACGGATGTCCGCCAGGTTTT
TGAGTATGACCTCATCAGCCAGTTTATGCAGGGCTACCCTTCTAAGGTTCACATACTGCCTAGGCCACTG
GAAAGCACGGGTGCTGTGGTGTACTCGGGGAGCCTCTATTTCCAGGGCGCTGAGTCCAGAACTGTCATAA
GATATGAGCTGAATACCGAGACAGTGAAGGCTGAGAAGGAAATCCCTGGAGCTGGCTACCACGGACAGTT
CCCGTATTCTTGGGGTGGCTACACGGACATTGACTTGGCTGTGGATGAAGCAGGCCTCTGGGTCATTTAC
AGCACCGATGAGGCCAGAGGTGCCATTGTCCTCTCCAAACTGAACCCAGAGAATCTGGAACTCGAACAAA
CCTGGGAGACAAACATCCGTAAGCAGTCAGTCGCCAATGCCTTCATCATCTGTGGCACCTTGTACACCGT
CAGCAGCTACACCTCAGCAGATGCTACCGTCAACTTTGCTTATGACACAGGCACAGGTATCAGCAAGACC
CTGACCATCCCATTCAAGAACCGCTATAAGTACAGCAGCATGATTGACTACAACCCCCTGGAGAAGAAGC
TCTTTGCCTGGGACAACTTGAACATGGTCACTTATGACATCAAGCTTTCCAAGATGTGATAAGGCTCTAA
CTCTCCTGAATTCGGATCCTCTAGAGTCGACCTGCAGGCAAGCTTGGCACTGGCCGTCGTTTTACAACGT
CGTGACTGGGAAAACCCTGGCGTTACCCAACTTAATCGCCTTGCAGCACATCCCCCTTTCGCCAGCTGGC
GTAATAGCGAAGAGGCCCGCACCGATCGCCCTTCCCAACAGTTGCGCAGCCTGAATGGCGAATGGCAGCT
TGGCTGTTTTGGCGGATGAGATAAGATTTTCAGCCTGATACAGATTAAATCAGAACGCAGAAGCGGTCTG
ATAAAACAGAATTTGCCTGGCGGCAGTAGCGCGGTGGTCCCACCTGACCCCATGCCGAACTCAGAAGTGA
AACGCCGTAGCGCCGATGGTAGTGTGGGGTCTCCCCATGCGAGAGTAGGGAACTGCCAGGCATCAAATAA
AACGAAAGGCTCAGTCGAAAGACTGGGCCTTTCGTTTTATCTGTTGTTTGTCGGTGAACGCTCTCCTGAG
TAGGACAAATCCGCCGGGAGCGGATTTGAACGTTGCGAAGCAACGGCCCGGAGGGTGGCGGGCAGGACGC
CCGCCATAAACTGCCAGGCATCAAATTAAGCAGAAGGCCATCCTGACGGATGGCCTTTTTGCGTTTCTAC
AAACTCTTTTGTTTATTTTTCTAAATACATTCAAATATGTATCCGCTCATGAGACAATAACCCTGATAAA
TGCTTCAATAATATTGAAAAAGGAAGAGTATGAGTATTCAACATTTCCGTGTCGCCCTTATTCCCTTTTT
TGCGGCATTTTGCCTTCCTGTTTTTGCTCACCCAGAAACGCTGGTGAAAGTAAAAGATGCTGAAGATCAG
TTGGGTGCACGAGTGGGTTACATCGAACTGGATCTCAACAGCGGTAAGATCCTTGAGAGTTTTCGCCCCG
AAGAACGTTTCCCAATGATGAGCACTTTTAAAGTTCTGCTATGTGGCGCGGTATTATCCCGTGTTGACGC
CGGGCAAGAGCAACTCGGTCGCCGCATACACTATTCTCAGAATGACTTGGTTGAGTACTCACCAGTCACA
GAAAAGCATCTTACGGATGGCATGACAGTAAGAGAATTATGCAGTGCTGCCATAACCATGAGTGATAACA
CTGCGGCCAACTTACTTCTGACAACGATCGGAGGACCGAAGGAGCTAACCGCTTTTTTGCACAACATGGG
GGATCATGTAACTCGCCTTGATCGTTGGGAACCGGAGCTGAATGAAGCCATACCAAACGACGAGCGTGAC
ACCACGATGCCTGTAGCAATGGCAACAACGTTGCGCAAACTATTAACTGGCGAACTACTTACTCTAGCTT
CCCGGCAACAATTAATAGACTGGATGGAGGCGGATAAAGTTGCAGGACCACTTCTGCGCTCGGCCCTTCC
GGCTGGCTGGTTTATTGCTGATAAATCTGGAGCCGGTGAGCGTGGGTCTCGCGGTATCATTGCAGCACTG
GGGCCAGATGGTAAGCCCTCCCGTATCGTAGTTATCTACACGACGGGGAGTCAGGCAACTATGGATGAAC
GAAATAGACAGATCGCTGAGATAGGTGCCTCACTGATTAAGCATTGGTAACTGTCAGACCAAGTTTACTC
ATATATACTTTAGATTGATT
[38 nt withheld, positions 5131-5168]
A
[37 nt withheld, positions 5170-5206]
ATTTTGTTAAAATTCGCGTTAAATTTTTGTTAAATCAGCTCATTTTTTAACCAATAGGCCGAAATCGGCA
AAATCCCTTATAAATCAAAAGAATAGACCGAGATAGGGT
[37 nt withheld, positions 5316-5352]
AAAGAACGTGGACTCCAACGTCAAAGG
[141 nt withheld, positions 5380-5520]
G
[125 nt withheld, positions 5522-5646]
AAAGGATCTAGGTGAAGATCCTTTTTGATAATCTCATGACCAAAATCCCTTAACGTGAGTTTTCGTTCCA
CTGAGCGTCAGACCCCGTAGAAAAGATCAAAGGATCTTCTTGAGATCCTTTTTTTCTGCGCGTAATCTGC
TGCTTGCAAACAAAAAAACCACCGCTACCAGCGGTGGTTTGTTTGCCGGATCAAGAGCTACCAACTCTTT
TTCCGAAGGTAACTGGCTTCAGCAGAGCGCAGATACCAAATACTGTCCTTCTAGTGTAGCCGTAGTTAGG
CCACCACTTCAAGAACTCTGTAGCACCGCCTACATACCTCGCTCTGCTAATCCTGTTACCAGTGGCTGCT
GCCAGTGGCGATAAGTCGTGTCTTACCGGGTTGGACTCAAGACGATAGTTACCGGATAAGGCGCAGCGGT
CGGGCTGAACGGGGGGTTCGTGCACACAGCCCAGCTTGGAGCGAACGACCTACACCGAACTGAGATACCT
ACAGCGTGAGCTATGAGAAAGCGCCACGCTTCCCGAAGGGAGAAAGGCGGACAGGTATCCGGTAAGCGGC
AGGGTCGGAACAGGAGAGCGCACGAGGGAGCTTCCAGGGGGAAACGCCTGGTATCTTTATAGTCCTGTCG
GGTTTCGCCACCTCTGACTTGAGCGTCGATTTTTGTGATGCTCGTCAGGGGGGCGGAGCCTATGGAAAAA
CGCCAGCAACGCGGCCTTTTTACGGTTCCTGGCCTTTTGCTGGCCTTTTGCTCACATGTTCTTTCCTGCG
TTATCCCCTGATTCTGTGGATAACCGTATTACCGCCTTTGAGTGAGCTGATACCGCTCGCCGCAGCCGAA
CGACCGAGCGCAGCGAGTCAGTGAGCGAGGAAGCGGAAGAGCGCCTGATGCGGTATTTTCTCCTTACGCA
TCTGTGCGGTATTTCACACCGCATATATGGTGCACTCTCAGTACAATCTGCTCTGATGCCGCATAGTTAA
GCCAGTATACACTCCGCTATCGCTACGTGACTGGGTCATGGCTGCGCCCCGACACCCGCCAACACCCGCT
GACGCGCCCTGACGGGCTTGTCTGCTCCCGGCATCCGCTTACAGACAAGCTGTGACCGTCTCCGGGAGCT
GCATGTGTCAGAGGTTTTCACCGTCATCACCGAAACGCGCGAGGCAGCTGCGGTAAAGCTCATCAGCGTG
GTCGTGCAGCGATTCACAGATGTCTGCCTGTTCATCCGCGTCCAGCTCGTTGAGTTTCTCCAGAAGCGTT
AATGTCTGGCTTCTGATAAAGCGGGCCATGTTAAGGGCGGTTTTTTCCTGTTTGGTCACTGATGCCTCCG
TGTAAGGGGGATTTCTGTTCATGGGGGTAATGATACCGATGAAACGAGAGAGGATGCTCACGATACGGGT
TACTGATGATGAACATGCCCGGTTACTGGAACGTTGTGAGGGTAAACAACTGGCGGTATGGATGCGGCGG
GACCAGAGAAAAATCACTCAGGGTCAATGCCAGCGCTTCGTTAATACAGATGTAGGTGTTCCACAGGGTA
GCCAGCAGCATCCTGCGATGCAGATCCGGAACATAATGGTGCAGGGCGCTGACTTCCGCGTTTCCAGACT
TTACGAAACACGGAAACCGAAGACCATTCATGTTGTTGCTCAGGTCGCAGACGTTTTGCAGCAGCAGTCG
CTTCACGTTCGCTCGCGTATCGGTGATTCATTCTGCTAACCAGTAAGGCAACCCCGCCAGCCTAGCCGGG
TCCTCAACGACAGGAGCACGATCATGCGCACCCGTGGCCAGGACCCAACGCTGCCCGAAATT
