>Addgene plasmid #47701 | pmalc4x_K398R_TEV | addgene partial sequence | sequence record 70518 | MBP-F 5'-GATGAAGCCCTGAAAGACGCGCAG-3'
TTCGGAGAATCTTTATTTTCAGAGCTTGAAGGAGAGCCCATCTGGCTATCTCAGGAGTGGAGAGGGAGAC
ACCGGATGTGGAGAACTAGTTTGGGTAGGAGAGCCTCTCACGCTGAGAACAGCAGAAACAATTACTGGCA
AGTATGGTGTGTGGATGCGAGACCCCAAGCCCACCTACCCCTACACCCAGGAGACCACGTGGAGAATCGA
CACAGTTGGCACGGATGTCCGCCAGGTTTTTGAGTATGACCTCATCAGCCAGTTTATGCAGGGCTACCCT
TCTAAGGTTCACATACTGCCTAGGCCACTGGAAAGCACGGGTGCTGTGGTGTACTCGGGGAGCCTCTATT
TCCAGGGCGCTGAGTCCAGAACTGTCATAAGATATGAGCTGAATACCGAGACAGTGAAGGCTGAGAAGGA
AATCCCTGGAGCTGGCTACCACGGACAGTTCCCGTATTCTTGGGGTGGCTACACGGACATTGACTTGGCT
GTGGATGAAGCAGGCCTCTGGGTCATTTACAGCACCGATGAGGCCAGAGGTGCCATTGTCCTCTCCAAAC
TGAACCCAGAGAATCTGGAACTCGAACAAACCTGGGAGACAAACATCCGTAAGCAGTCAGTCGCCAATGC
CTTCATCATCTGTGGCACCTTGTACACCGTCAGCAGCTACACCTCAGCAGATGCTACCGTCAACTTTGCT
TATGACACAGGCACAGGTATCAGCAAGACCCTGACCATCCCATTCAAGAACCGCTATAAGTACAGCAGCA
TGATTGACTACAACCCCCTGGAGAAGAAGCTCTTTGCCTGGGACAACTTGAACATGGTCACTTATGACAT
CAAGCTTTCCAAGATGTGATAAGGCTCTAACTCTCCTGAATTCGGATCCTCTAGAGTCGACCTGCAGGCA
AGCTTGGCACTGGCCGTCGTTTTACAACGTCGTGACTGGGAAAACCCTGGCGTTACCCAACTTAATCGCC
TTGCAGCACATCCCCCTTTCGCCAGCTGGCGTAATAGCGAAGAGGCCCGCACCGATCGCCCTTCCCAACA
GTTGCGCAGCCTGAATGGCGAATGGCAGCTTGGCTGTTTTGGCGGATGA
